Addgene plasmid #51553: pCS-kI
Purpose: Mammalian phiC31 integrase expression vector. For use in applications where pseudosite integration is not desired.
Depositing lab: Michele Calos. Depositing organization: Stanford University. Publication: DICE, an efficient system for iterative genomic editing in human pluripotent stem cells. Zhu F, Gamboa M, Farruggio AP, Hippenmeyer S, Tasic B, Schule B, Chen-Tsai Y, Calos MP. Nucleic Acids Res. 2013 Dec 4. 10.1093/nar/gkt1290 PubMed 24304893.
Backbone
  Vector backbone: pCMVSPORTbetaGal
  Vector type: Mammalian Expression
Growth in bacteria
  Bacterial resistance: Ampicillin, 100 μg/mL
  Growth temperature: 37°C
  Growth strain: DH10B
  Copy number: Unknown
Gene/Insert
  Gene/Insert name: phiC31 integrase
Terms and licenses: Academic/Nonprofit Terms; Industry Terms: Not Available to Industry
How to cite: pCS-kI was a gift from Michele Calos (Addgene plasmid # 51553 ; http://n2t.net/addgene:51553 ; RRID:Addgene_51553)
