[The description below was written by a language model from this plasmid's Addgene catalogue record, the feature table of its GenBank file and pLannotate feature annotations shown in this document.]
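Description:
pCS-kI is a mammalian expression plasmid for phage phiC31 integrase, built on the pCMVSPORTbetaGal backbone. The full sequence record is about 6.2 kb. It is propagated in E. coli through a high-copy ColE1/pUC-type origin and selected with ampicillin via the β-lactamase gene. An f1 origin is also present, which in principle allows single-stranded DNA production. The annotation also picks up backbone remnants with no evident role in integrase expression: a single loxP site between AmpR and the origin, a lac UV5 promoter and operator, and short lacI and lacZα fragments.

The integrase coding sequence, annotated as a fragment match of roughly 1.8 kb, lies downstream of the human CMV immediate-early enhancer and promoter. It is followed by SV40-derived sequences, comprising small t and large T intron fragments and the SV40 polyadenylation signal, which supply splicing and 3' end processing for the transcript. An SP6 promoter sits just upstream of the insert and an oppositely oriented T7 promoter just downstream, so the insert could be sequenced or transcribed in vitro from either side. A separate 891 bp partial GenBank record covers only the region around the SP6 promoter and marks a Kozak consensus shortly downstream of it, consistent with an optimised start of translation for the integrase.

PhiC31 integrase catalyses unidirectional recombination between attP and attB sites. The plasmid is intended for transient co-delivery with an att-bearing donor to integrate it at a pre-placed genomic att site, as in iterative genome editing of human pluripotent stem cells. The depositor recommends it where integration at endogenous pseudosites is not desired. The record does not state what feature of the construct limits pseudosite activity.
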