Features (pLannotate 1.2.2; 22 found; start..end, strand, type, name):
      2..456     +  rep_origin     f1 ori (sequence partly withheld): f1 bacteriophage origin of replication; arrow indicates direction of (+) strand synthesis
    482..538     +  promoter       AmpR promoter (fragment): bla
    691..742     +  promoter       AmpR promoter (fragment): bla
    743..1603    +  CDS            AmpR: β-lactamase; bla; confers resistance to ampicillin, carbenicillin, and related antibiotics
   1705..1738    -  protein_bind   loxP: Cre-mediated recombination occurs in the 8-bp core sequence (GCATACAT). Cre recombinase
   1816..2404    +  rep_origin     ori: high-copy-number ColE1/pMB1/pBR322/pUC origin of replication
   2587..2640    +  CDS            lacI (fragment): lac repressor; lacI; The lac repressor binds to the lac operator to inhibit transcription in E. coli. This inhibition can be relieved by adding lactose or isopropyl-β-D-thiogalactopyranoside (IPTG).
   2656..2753    -  promoter       AmpR promoter: bla
   2866..2896    +  promoter       lac UV5 promoter: E. coli lac promoter with an "up" mutation
   2904..2920    +  protein_bind   lac operator: The lac repressor binds to the lac operator to inhibit transcription in E. coli. This inhibition can be relieved by adding lactose or isopropyl-β-D-thiogalactopyranoside (IPTG). lac repressor encoded by lacI
   2950..3253    +  enhancer       CMV enhancer: human cytomegalovirus immediate early enhancer
   3254..3457    +  promoter       CMV promoter: human cytomegalovirus (CMV) immediate early promoter
   3551..3567    +  promoter       SV40 promoter (fragment): SV40 early promoter
   3573..3591    +  promoter       SP6 promoter: promoter for bacteriophage SP6 RNA polymerase
   3661..5477    +  CDS            phage φC31 integrase (fragment): integrase from phage φC31
   5541..5559    -  promoter       T7 promoter: promoter for bacteriophage T7 RNA polymerase
   5573..5687    +  intron         large T intron (fragment): SV40 (simian virus 40) large T antigen intron
   5761..5786    +  intron         small t intron (fragment): SV40 (simian virus 40) small t antigen intron
   5786..5923    +  CDS            large T antigen (fragment): large T antigen from SV40 (simian virus 40)
   5946..6080    +  polyA_signal   SV40 poly(A) signal: SV40 polyadenylation signal
   6085..6134    -  CDS            lacI (fragment): lac repressor; lacI; The lac repressor binds to the lac operator to inhibit transcription in E. coli. This inhibition can be relieved by adding lactose or isopropyl-β-D-thiogalactopyranoside (IPTG).
   6134..6201    +  CDS            lacZα (fragment): LacZα fragment of β-galactosidase; lacZ fragment
>Addgene plasmid #51553 | pCS-kI | addgene full sequence | sequence record 261191 | Addgene NGS Result
G
[124 nt withheld, positions 2-125]
C
[91 nt withheld, positions 127-217]
A
[49 nt withheld, positions 219-267]
CCTTTGACGTTGGAGTCCACGTTCTT
[37 nt withheld, positions 294-330]
ACCCTATCTCGGTCTATTCTTTTGATTTATAAGGGATTTTGCCGATTTCGGCCTATTGGTTAAAAAATGA
GCTGATTTAACAAAAATTTAACGCGAATTTTAACAAAATATTAACGCTTACAATTTAGGTGGCACTTTTC
GGGGAAATGTGCGCGGAACCCCTATTTGTTTATTTTTCTAAATACATTCAAATATGTATCCGCTCATGCC
AGGTCTTGGACTGGTGAGAACGGCTTGCTCGGCAGCTTCGATGTGTGCTGGAGGGAGAATAAAGGTCTAA
GATGTGCGATAGAGGGAAGTCGCATTGAATTATGTGCTGTGTAGGGATCGCTGGTATCAAATATGTGTGC
CCACCCCTGGCATGAGACAATAACCCTGATAAATGCTTCAATAATATTGAAAAAGGAAGAGTATGAGTAT
TCAACATTTCCGTGTCGCCCTTATTCCCTTTTTTGCGGCATTTTGCCTTCCTGTTTTTGCTCACCCAGAA
ACGCTGGTGAAAGTAAAAGATGCTGAAGATCAGTTGGGTGCACGAGTGGGTTACATCGAACTGGATCTCA
ACAGCGGTAAGATCCTTGAGAGTTTTCGCCCCGAAGAACGTTTTCCAATGATGAGCACTTTTAAAGTTCT
GCTATGTGGCGCGGTATTATCCCGTATTGACGCCGGGCAAGAGCAACTCGGTCGCCGCATACACTATTCT
CAGAATGACTTGGTTGAGTACTCACCAGTCACAGAAAAGCATCTTACGGATGGCATGACAGTAAGAGAAT
TATGCAGTGCTGCCATAACCATGAGTGATAACACTGCGGCCAACTTACTTCTGACAACGATCGGAGGACC
GAAGGAGCTAACCGCTTTTTTGCACAACATGGGGGATCATGTAACTCGCCTTGATCGTTGGGAACCGGAG
CTGAATGAAGCCATACCAAACGACGAGCGTGACACCACGATGCCTGTAGCAATGGCAACAACGTTGCGCA
AACTATTAACTGGCGAACTACTTACTCTAGCTTCCCGGCAACAATTAATAGACTGGATGGAGGCGGATAA
AGTTGCAGGACCACTTCTGCGCTCGGCCCTTCCGGCTGGCTGGTTTATTGCTGATAAATCTGGAGCCGGT
GAGCGTGGGTCTCGCGGTATCATTGCAGCACTGGGGCCAGATGGTAAGCCCTCCCGTATCGTAGTTATCT
ACACGACGGGGAGTCAGGCAACTATGGATGAACGAAATAGACAGATCGCTGAGATAGGTGCCTCACTGAT
TAAGCATTGGTAACTGTCAGACCAAGTTTACTCATATATACTTTAGATTGATTTAAAACTTCATTTTTAA
TTTAAAAGGATCTAGGTGAAGATCCTTTTTGATAATCTCATGCCATAACTTCGTATAATGTATGCTATAC
GAAGTTATGGCATGACCAAAATCCCTTAACGTGAGTTTTCGTTCCACTGAGCGTCAGACCCCGTAGAAAA
GATCAAAGGATCTTCTTGAGATCCTTTTTTTCTGCGCGTAATCTGCTGCTTGCAAACAAAAAAACCACCG
CTACCAGCGGTGGTTTGTTTGCCGGATCAAGAGCTACCAACTCTTTTTCCGAAGGTAACTGGCTTCAGCA
GAGCGCAGATACCAAATACTGTTCTTCTAGTGTAGCCGTAGTTAGGCCACCACTTCAAGAACTCTGTAGC
ACCGCCTACATACCTCGCTCTGCTAATCCTGTTACCAGTGGCTGCTGCCAGTGGCGATAAGTCGTGTCTT
ACCGGGTTGGACTCAAGACGATAGTTACCGGATAAGGCGCAGCGGTCGGGCTGAACGGGGGGTTCGTGCA
CACAGCCCAGCTTGGAGCGAACGACCTACACCGAACTGAGATACCTACAGCGTGAGCTATGAGAAAGCGC
CACGCTTCCCGAAGGGAGAAAGGCGGACAGGTATCCGGTAAGCGGCAGGGTCGGAACAGGAGAGCGCACG
AGGGAGCTTCCAGGGGGAAACGCCTGGTATCTTTATAGTCCTGTCGGGTTTCGCCACCTCTGACTTGAGC
GTCGATTTTTGTGATGCTCGTCAGGGGGGCGGAGCCTATGGAAAAACGCCAGCAACGCGGCCTTTTTACG
GTTCCTGGCCTTTTGCTGGCCTTTTGCTCACATGTTCTTTCCTGCGTTATCCCCTGATTCTGTGGATAAC
CGTATTACCGCCTTTGAGTGAGCTGATACCGCTCGCCGCAGCCGAACGACCGAGCGCAGCGAGTCAGTGA
GCGAGGAAGCGGAAGAGCGCCCAATACGCAAACCGCCTCTCCCCGCGCGTTGGCCGATTCATTAATGCAG
AGCTTGCAATTCGCGCTTTTTCAATATTATTGAAGCATTTATCAGGGTTATTGTCTCATGAGCGGATACA
TATTTGAATGTATTTAGAAAAATAAACAAATAGGGGTTCCGCGCACATTTCCCCGAAAAGTGCCACCTGA
CGTCTAAGAAACCATTATTATCATGACATTAACCTATAAAAATAGGCGTATCACGAGGCCCTTTCACTCA
TTAGGCACCCCAGGCTTTACACTTTATGCTTCCGGCTCGTATAATGTGTGGAATTGTGAGCGGATAACAA
TTTCACACAGGAAACAGCATCGTGCAGGTCGTTACATAACTTACGGTAAATGGCCCGCCTGGCTGACCGC
CCAACGACCCCCGCCCATTGACGTCAATAATGACGTATGTTCCCATAGTAACGCCAATAGGGACTTTCCA
TTGACGTCAATGGGTGGAGTATTTACGGTAAACTGCCCACTTGGCAGTACATCAAGTGTATCATATGCCA
AGTACGCCCCCTATTGACGTCAATGACGGTAAATGGCCCGCCTGGCATTATGCCCAGTACATGACCTTAT
GGGACTTTCCTACTTGGCAGTACATCTACGTATTAGTCATCGCTATTACCATGGTGATGCGGTTTTGGCA
GTACATCAATGGGCGTGGATAGCGGTTTGACTCACGGGGATTTCCAAGTCTCCACCCCATTGACGTCAAT
GGGAGTTTGTTTTGGCACCAAAATCAACGGGACTTTCCAAAATGTCGTAACAACTCCGCCCCATTGACGC
AAATGGGCGGTAGGCGTGTACGGTGGGAGGTCTATATAAGCAGAGCTCGTTTAGTGAACCGTCAGATCGC
CTGGAGACGCCATCCACGCTGTTTTGACCTCCATAGAAGACACCGGGACCGATCCAGCCTCCGGACTCTA
GCCTAGGCTTTTGCAAAAAGCTATTTAGGTGACACTATAGAAGGTACGCCTGCAGGTACCGGTCCGGAAT
TCCCGGGTCGACGAGCTCACTAGTCGTAGGGTCGCCACCATGGACACGTACGCGGGTGCTTACGACCGTC
AGTCGCGCGAGCGCGAAAATTCGAGCGCAGCAAGCCCAGCGACACAGCGTAGCGCCAACGAAGACAAGGC
GGCCGACCTTCAGCGCGAAGTCGAGCGCGACGGGGGCCGGTTCAGGTTCGTCGGGCATTTCAGCGAAGCG
CCGGGCACGTCGGCGTTCGGGACGGCGGAGCGCCCGGAGTTCGAACGCATCCTGAACGAATGCCGCGCCG
GGCGGCTCAACATGATCATTGTCTATGACGTGTCGCGCTTCTCGCGCCTGAAGGTCATGGACGCGATTCC
GATTGTCTCGGAATTGCTCGCCCTGGGCGTGACGATTGTTTCCACTCAGGAAGGCGTCTTCCGGCAGGGA
AACGTCATGGACCTGATTCACCTGATTATGCGGCTCGACGCGTCGCACAAAGAATCTTCGCTGAAGTCGG
CGAAGATTCTCGACACGAAGAACCTTCAGCGCGAATTGGGCGGGTACGTCGGCGGGAAGGCGCCTTACGG
CTTCGAGCTTGTTTCGGAGACGAAGGAGATCACGCGCAACGGCCGAATGGTCAATGTCGTCATCAACAAG
CTTGCGCACTCGACCACTCCCCTTACCGGACCCTTCGAGTTCGAGCCCGACGTAATCCGGTGGTGGTGGC
GTGAGATCAAGACGCACAAACACCTTCCCTTCAAGCCGGGCAGTCAAGCCGCCATTCACCCGGGCAGCAT
CACGGGGCTTTGTAAGCGCATGGACGCTGACGCCGTGCCGACCCGGGGCGAGACGATTGGGAAGAAGACC
GCTTCAAGCGCCTGGGACCCGGCAACCGTTATGCGAATCCTTCGGGACCCGCGTATTGCGGGCTTCGCCG
CTGAGGTGATCTACAAGAAGAAGCCGGACGGCACGCCGACCACGAAGATTGAGGGTTACCGCATTCAGCG
CGACCCGATCACGCTCCGGCCGGTCGAGCTTGATTGCGGACCGATCATCGAGCCCGCTGAGTGGTATGAG
CTTCAGGCGTGGTTGGACGGCAGGGGGCGCGGCAAGGGGCTTTCCCGGGGGCAAGCCATTCTGTCCGCCA
TGGACAAGCTGTACTGCGAGTGTGGCGCCGTCATGACTTCGAAGCGCGGGGAAGAATCGATCAAGGACTC
TTACCGCTGCCGTCGCCGGAAGGTGGTCGACCCGTCCGCACCTGGGCAGCACGAAGGCACGTGCAACGTC
AGCATGGCGGCACTCGACAAGTTCGTTGCGGAACGCATCTTCAACAAGATCAGGCACGCCGAAGGCGACG
AAGAGACGTTGGCGCTTCTGTGGGAAGCCGCCCGACGCTTCGGCAAGCTCACTGAGGCGCCTGAGAAGAG
CGGCGAACGGGCGAACCTTGTTGCGGAGCGCGCCGACGCCCTGAACGCCCTTGAAGAGCTGTACGAAGAC
CGCGCGGCAGGCGCGTACGACGGACCCGTTGGCAGGAAGCACTTCCGGAAGCAACAGGCAGCGCTGACGC
TCCGGCAGCAAGGGGCGGAAGAGCGGCTTGCCGAACTTGAAGCCGCCGAAGCCCCGAAGCTTCCCCTTGA
CCAATGGTTCCCCGAAGACGCCGACGCTGACCCGACCGGCCCTAAGTCGTGGTGGGGGCGCGCGTCAGTA
GACGACAAGCGCGTGTTCGTCGGGCTCTTCGTAGACAAGATCGTTGTCACGAAGTCGACTACGGGCAGGG
GGCAGGGAACGCCCATCGAGAAGCGCGCTTCGATCACGTGGGCGAAGCCGCCGACCGACGACGACGAAGA
CGACGCCCAGGACGGCACGGAAGACGTAGCGGCGTAGCGAGACACCCGGATCCCTCGAGGGGCCCAAGCT
TACGCGTGCATGCGACGTCATAGCTCTCTCCCTATAGTGAGTCGTATTATAAGCTAGCTTGGGATCTTTG
TGAAGGAACCTTACTTCTGTGGTGTGACATAATTGGACAAACTACCTACAGAGATTTAAAGCTCTAAGGT
AAATATAAAATTTTTAAGTGTATAATGTGTTAAACTAGCTGCATATGCTTGCTGCTTGAGAGTTTTGCTT
ACTGAGTATGATTTATGAAAATATTATACACAGGAGCTAGTGATTCTAATTGTTTGTGTATTTTAGATTC
ACAGTCCCAAGGCTCATTTCAGGCCCCTCAGTCCTCACAGTCTGTTCATGATCATAATCAGCCATACCAC
ATTTGTAGAGGTTTTACTTGCTTTAAAAAACCTCCCACACCTCCCCCTGAACCTGAAACATAAAATGAAT
GCAATTGTTGTTGTTAACTTGTTTATTGCAGCTTATAATGGTTACAAATAAAGCAATAGCATCACAAATT
TCACAAATAAAGCATTTTTTTCACTGCATTCTAGTTGTGGTTTGTCCAAACTCATCAATGTATCTTATCA
TGTCTGGATCGATCCTGCATTAATGAATCGGCCAACGCGCGGGGAGAGGCGGTTTGCGTATTGGCTGGCG
TAATAGCGAAGAGGCCCGCACCGATCGCCCTTCCCAACAGTTGCGCAGCCTGAATGGCGAATGG
