LOCUS       Exported 891 bp ds-DNA linear SYN 24-MAY-2021
DEFINITION  Mammalian phiC31 integrase expression vector. For use in
            applications where pseudosite integration is not desired..
ACCESSION   .
VERSION     .
KEYWORDS    pCS-kI
SOURCE      synthetic DNA construct
  ORGANISM  synthetic DNA construct
REFERENCE   1 (bases 1 to 891)
  AUTHORS   Zhu F, Gamboa M, Farruggio AP, Hippenmeyer S, Tasic B, Schule B,
            Chen-Tsai Y, Calos MP
  TITLE     DICE, an efficient system for iterative genomic editing in human
            pluripotent stem cells.
  JOURNAL   Nucleic Acids Res. 2013 Dec 4.
  PUBMED    24304893
REFERENCE   2 (bases 1 to 891)
  AUTHORS   .
  TITLE     Direct Submission
  JOURNAL   Exported May 24, 2021 from SnapGene Server 1.1.58
            http://www.snapgene.com
FEATURES             Location/Qualifiers
     source          1..891
                     /organism="synthetic DNA construct"
                     /mol_type="other DNA"
     promoter        69..87
                     /label=SP6 promoter
                     /note="promoter for bacteriophage SP6 RNA polymerase"
     primer_bind     69..86
                     /label=SP6
                     /note="SP6 promoter, forward primer"
     regulatory      150..159
                     /regulatory_class="other"
                     /note="vertebrate consensus sequence for strong initiation
                     of translation (Kozak, 1987)"
ORIGIN
        1 tgacctccat agaagacacc gggaccgatc cagcctccgg actctagcct aggcttttgc
       61 aaaaagctat ttaggtgaca ctatagaagg tacgcctgca ggtaccggtc cggaattccc
      121 gggtcgacga gctcactagt cgtagggtcg ccaccatgga cacgtacgcg ggtgcttacg
      181 accgtcagtc gcgcgagcgc gaaaattcga gcgcagcaag cccagcgaca cagcgtagcg
      241 ccaacgaaga caaggcggcc gaccttcagc gcgaagtcga gcgcgacggg ggccggttca
      301 ggttcgtcgg gcatttcagc gaagcgccgg gcacgtcggc gttcgggacg gcggagcgcc
      361 cggagttcga acgcatcctg aacgaatgcc gcgccgggcg gctcaacatg atcattgtct
      421 atgacgtgtc gcgcttctcg cgcctgaagg tcatggacgc gattccgatt gtctcggaat
      481 tgctcgccct gggcgtgacg attgtttcca ctcaggaagg cgtcttccgg cagggaaacg
      541 tcatggacct gattcacctg attatgcggc tcgacgcgtc gcacaaagaa tcttcgctga
      601 agtcggcgaa gattctcgac acgaagaacc ttcagcgcga attgggcggg tacgtcggcg
      661 ggaaggcgcc ttacggcttc gagcttgttt cggagacgaa ggagatcacg cgcaacggcc
      721 gaatggtcaa tgtcgtcatc aacaagcttg cgcactcgac cactcccctt accggaccct
      781 tcgagttcga gcccgacgta atccggtggt ggtggcgtga gatcaagacg cacaaacacc
      841 ttcccttcaa gccgggcagt caagccgcca ttcacccggg cagcatcacg g
//
